Addgene plasmid #114848: AT4G36180 X019_pECIA14
Purpose: Prey vector AT4G36180 X019_pECIA14 should be used with bait vector AT4G36180 X019_pECIA2.
Depositing lab: Youssef Belkhadir. Depositing organization: Gregor Mendel Institute of Molecular Plant Biology. Publication: An extracellular network of Arabidopsis leucine-rich repeat receptor kinases. Smakowska-Luzan E, Mott GA, Parys K, Stegmann M, Howton TC, Layeghifard M, Neuhold J, Lehner A, Kong J, Grunwald K, Weinberger N, Satbhai SB, Mayer D, Busch W, Madalinski M, Stolt-Bergner P, Provart NJ, Mukhtar MS, Zipfel C, Desveaux D, Guttman DS, Belkhadir Y. Nature. 2018 Jan 18;553(7688):342-346. doi: 10.1038/nature25184. Epub 2018 Jan 10. PubMed 29320478.
Backbone
  Vector backbone: pECIA14
  Backbone manufacturer: Chris Garcia (Addgene plasmid # 47051)
  Vector type: Insect Expression
Growth in bacteria
  Bacterial resistance: Ampicillin, 100 μg/mL
  Growth temperature: 37°C
  Growth strain: DH5alpha
  Copy number: High Copy
Gene/Insert
  Gene/Insert name: AT4G36180
  Species: A. thaliana (mustard weed)
  Entrez Gene: AT4G36180 (a.k.a. AT4G36180, F23E13.70, F23E13_70)
  Promoter: Metallothionein (Copper-Inducible)
  Cloning method: Ligation Independent Cloning
Terms and licenses: Academic/Nonprofit Terms; Industry Terms: Not Available to Industry
Depositor comments: Plasmid for secreted expression in Drosophila cell culture by induction via CuSO4. Insert is an extracellular domain of indicated LRR-RK, C-terminally tagged with Pentameric rat COMP helix, Alkaline Phosphatase (human, placental), Flag, and hexahistidine tags. Insert Protein Sequence: SQAEIDALTAFKLNLHDPLGALTSWDPSTPAAPCDWRGVGCTNHRVTEIRLPRLQLSGRISDRISGLRMLRKLSLRSNSFNGTIPTSLAYCTRLLSVFLQYNSLSGKLPPAMRNLTSLEVFNVAGNRLSGEIPVGLPSSLQFLDISSNTFSGQIPSGLANLTQLQLLNLSYNQLTGEIPASLGNLQSLQYLWLDFNLLQGTLPSAISNCSSLVHLSASENEIGGVIPAAYGALPKLEVLSLSNNNFSGTVPFSLFCNTSLTIVQLGFNAFSDIVRPETTANCRTGLQVLDLQENRISGRFPLWLTNILSLKNLDVSGNLFSGEIPPDIGNLKRLEELKLANNSLTGEIPVEIKQCGSLDVLDFEGNSLKGQIPEFLGYMKALKVLSLGRNSFSGYVPSSMVNLQQLERLNLGENNLNGSFPVELMALTSLSELDLSGNRFSGAVPVSISNLSNLSFLNLSGNGFSGEIPASVGNLFKLTALDLSKQNMSGEVPVELSGLPNVQVIALQGNNFSGVVPEGFSSLVSLRYVNLSSNSFSGEIPQTFGFLRLLVSLSLSDNHISGSIPPEIGNCSALEVLELRSNRLMGHIPADLSRLPRLKVLDLGQNNLSGEIPPEISQSSSLNSLSLDHNHLSGVIPGSFSGLSNLTKMDLSVNNLTGEIPASLALISSNLVYFNVSSNNLKGEIPASLGSRINNTSEFSGNTELCGKPLNRRCESSTAEGKKK
How to cite: AT4G36180 X019_pECIA14 was a gift from Youssef Belkhadir (Addgene plasmid # 114848 ; http://n2t.net/addgene:114848 ; RRID:Addgene_114848)
