[The description below was written by a language model from this plasmid's Addgene catalogue record and pLannotate feature annotations shown in this document.]
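Description:
AT4G36180 X019_pECIA14 is an insect-cell expression plasmid built on the pECIA14 backbone and designed for secreted protein production in Drosophila cell culture. It is propagated in E. coli through a high-copy ColE1/pUC-type origin with ampicillin selection (AmpR under its own bla promoter). The remaining bacterial elements picked up in the annotation (lac promoter/operator, lacZα, lacI, rop and bom fragments) are remnants of the cloning backbone rather than functional parts of the design. No selectable marker for insect cells is annotated.

The expression cassette is driven by the copper-inducible Drosophila metallothionein promoter, so expression is switched on with CuSO4. A Drosophila BiP signal sequence directs the product into the secretory pathway and is fused in frame to the extracellular domain of the Arabidopsis thaliana leucine-rich repeat receptor kinase AT4G36180, inserted by ligation-independent cloning. The feature table recognises this ectodomain as only two fragments at either end of the insert. The unannotated stretch between them presumably corresponds to the rest of the repeat region. Downstream lie the pentamerising coiled-coil helix of rat COMP, human placental alkaline phosphatase, a FLAG epitope and, according to the depositor, a hexahistidine tag (not separately annotated), followed by an SV40 polyadenylation signal.

The construct serves as the "prey" in an extracellular interaction assay and is meant to be paired with the matching bait vector in pECIA2. COMP-mediated pentamerisation raises avidity so that weak ectodomain interactions can be captured, while alkaline phosphatase provides an enzymatic readout of binding. The plasmid belongs to a collection used to map interactions among Arabidopsis LRR receptor kinase ectodomains.
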