Features (pLannotate 1.2.2; 20 found; start..end, strand, type, name):
     23..449     +  promoter       MT promoter: Drosophila metallothionein promoter
    467..520     +  sig_peptide    BiP signal sequence: Drosophila BiP signal sequence
    521..1456    +  CDS            Y4361_ARATH (fragment): Experimental evidence at protein level: Swiss-Prot protein existence level 1. From Arabidopsis thaliana (Mouse-ear cress).
   2504..2695    +  CDS            Y4361_ARATH (fragment): Experimental evidence at protein level: Swiss-Prot protein existence level 1. From Arabidopsis thaliana (Mouse-ear cress).
   2732..2911    +  CDS            Comp (fragment): COMP_RAT - Experimental evidence at protein level: Swiss-Prot protein existence level 1. May play a role in the structural integrity of cartilage via its interaction with other extracellular matrix proteins such as the collagens and fibronectin. Can mediate the interaction of chondrocytes with the cartilage extracellular matrix through interaction with cell surface integrin receptors. Could play a role in the pathogenesis of osteoarthritis. Potent suppressor of apoptosis in both primary chondrocytes and transformed cells. Suppresses apoptosis by blocking the activation of caspase-3 and by indu
   2899..4351    +  CDS            SEAP (fragment): secreted alkaline phosphatase from human placenta The natural enzyme has a C-terminal transmembrane sequence that is replaced by a GPI anchor.
   4388..4417    +  CDS            2xFLAG (fragment): two tandem FLAG® epitope tags
   4523..4657    -  polyA_signal   SV40 poly(A) signal: SV40 polyadenylation signal
   4680..4764    -  CDS            large T antigen (fragment): large T antigen from SV40 (simian virus 40)
   4764..4788    +  misc_feature   MCS (fragment): pUC18/19 multiple cloning site
   4825..4841    -  protein_bind   lac operator: The lac repressor binds to the lac operator to inhibit transcription in E. coli. This inhibition can be relieved by adding lactose or isopropyl-β-D-thiogalactopyranoside (IPTG). lac repressor encoded by lacI
   4849..4879    -  promoter       lac promoter: promoter for the E. coli lac operon
   4894..4915    -  protein_bind   CAP binding site: CAP binding activates transcription in the presence of cAMP. E. coli catabolite activator protein
   4928..5020    -  CDS            lacI (fragment): lac repressor; lacI; The lac repressor binds to the lac operator to inhibit transcription in E. coli. This inhibition can be relieved by adding lactose or isopropyl-β-D-thiogalactopyranoside (IPTG).
   5203..5791    -  rep_origin     ori: high-copy-number ColE1/pMB1/pBR322/pUC origin of replication
   5962..6822    -  CDS            AmpR: β-lactamase; bla; confers resistance to ampicillin, carbenicillin, and related antibiotics
   6823..6927    -  promoter       AmpR promoter: bla
   7022..7057    +  CDS            rop (fragment): Rop protein, which maintains plasmids at low copy number; rop
   7159..7258    +  misc_feature   bom (fragment): basis of mobility region from pBR322
   7264..21      -  CDS            lacZα (fragment) (across the origin): LacZα fragment of β-galactosidase; lacZ fragment
>Addgene plasmid #114848 | AT4G36180 X019_pECIA14 | addgene full sequence | sequence record 274073 | Addgene NGS Result
GTAAAACGACGGCCAGTGAATTAATTCGTTGCAGGACAGGATGTGGTGCCCGATGTGACTAGCTCTTTGC
TGCAGGCCGTCCTATCCTCTGGTTCCGATAAGAGACCCAGAACTCCGGCCCCCCACCGCCCACCGCCACC
CCCATACATATGTGGTACGCAAGTAAGAGTGCCTGCGCATGCCCCATGTGCCCCACCAAGAGCTTTGCAT
CCCATACAAGTCCCCAAAGTGGAGAACCGAACCAATTCTTCGCGGGCAGAACAAAAGCTTCTGCACACGT
CTCCACTCGAATTTGGAGCCGGCCGGCGTGTGCAAAAGAGGTGAATCGAACGAAAGACCCGTGTGTAAAG
CCGCGTTTCCAAAATGTATAAAACCGAGAGCATCTGGCCAATGTGCATCAGTTGTGGTCAGCAGCAAAAT
CAAGTGAATCATCTCAGTGCAACTAAAGGGGGGATCCGATCTCAATATGAAGTTATGCATATTACTGGCC
GTCGTGGCCTTTGTTGGCCTCTCGCTCGGGTCTCAAGCCGAGATTGATGCTCTCACGGCGTTTAAACTCA
ACCTCCATGACCCTCTCGGTGCTTTAACTTCATGGGATCCTTCAACACCAGCAGCTCCATGTGACTGGCG
TGGCGTTGGCTGTACTAACCACCGTGTCACTGAGATCCGTCTTCCTCGTCTCCAACTCTCCGGACGAATC
TCCGATCGTATCTCCGGTCTACGCATGCTACGGAAGCTCAGTCTCCGGTCTAACTCTTTCAACGGTACTA
TCCCTACTTCACTCGCTTACTGCACGCGCCTACTCTCCGTCTTTCTTCAGTACAACTCACTCTCCGGTAA
ACTACCTCCGGCGATGAGGAATCTCACCTCGCTTGAGGTCTTTAACGTCGCTGGAAACCGTCTCTCCGGT
GAGATCCCCGTTGGTTTACCATCGAGTCTCCAGTTCCTTGACATTTCGTCGAACACCTTCTCTGGTCAGA
TACCGAGTGGACTCGCTAACTTGACTCAGCTTCAGCTTCTTAATCTCTCGTATAATCAGTTAACCGGCGA
GATTCCGGCGAGTCTAGGTAACCTCCAAAGTCTTCAGTACTTATGGCTTGATTTCAATCTCTTGCAAGGA
ACATTACCGTCTGCTATCTCAAACTGCTCCTCCTTAGTTCACTTGAGCGCGTCGGAGAACGAAATCGGCG
GCGTGATTCCCGCCGCGTACGGTGCTCTTCCGAAACTGGAGGTTCTCTCGCTCTCCAATAACAATTTTTC
CGGTACTGTGCCGTTTTCTCTCTTCTGCAACACATCGCTTACGATTGTTCAGTTAGGGTTCAATGCTTTC
TCCGATATCGTACGGCCTGAGACGACGGCGAACTGTCGTACCGGTTTACAGGTCTTGGATCTCCAGGAAA
ATCGAATCTCCGGTCGTTTTCCGTTGTGGTTGACTAATATTTTGTCACTAAAGAATCTTGATGTTTCTGG
AAACTTGTTTTCCGGTGAGATTCCGCCGGATATTGGTAACTTGAAGAGATTAGAGGAACTGAAATTGGCT
AATAACTCTCTTACTGGTGAGATTCCTGTTGAGATTAAGCAATGTGGTTCGTTAGATGTTTTAGATTTCG
AAGGAAATAGTTTAAAAGGTCAGATTCCAGAATTTCTTGGCTACATGAAGGCTTTAAAGGTTTTATCTTT
AGGCAGAAACAGCTTCTCAGGTTATGTTCCTTCGTCTATGGTGAATCTGCAGCAGCTTGAGAGGCTAAAC
TTAGGTGAAAACAACTTAAATGGGAGTTTTCCGGTGGAGTTGATGGCGTTGACAAGTCTGTCTGAGCTGG
ATCTGAGTGGAAATCGGTTTTCCGGGGCAGTTCCGGTTAGTATCAGCAACTTAAGTAACCTTAGTTTTTT
GAATTTGAGTGGGAATGGATTTTCTGGTGAGATACCAGCTAGTGTAGGCAATCTGTTTAAGTTAACAGCT
CTTGATTTGAGCAAGCAGAATATGTCTGGTGAGGTTCCGGTTGAGCTCTCTGGTTTGCCCAACGTGCAAG
TGATTGCATTGCAGGGAAACAACTTCTCTGGGGTTGTACCTGAAGGGTTTAGTAGCTTGGTGAGTTTAAG
GTATGTGAACCTTAGCTCGAACTCATTCTCCGGGGAAATACCGCAGACTTTTGGGTTTCTTCGGTTGTTG
GTTTCTTTGTCACTGTCAGATAATCACATCTCTGGGTCTATTCCACCTGAAATTGGAAACTGCTCAGCTC
TTGAAGTTCTTGAGTTAAGATCTAACCGGCTAATGGGTCATATTCCAGCTGATCTCTCTCGTCTTCCGCG
TTTGAAGGTGCTTGACTTGGGTCAGAACAACTTGTCAGGCGAAATCCCACCAGAAATCTCTCAGAGCTCG
TCTCTCAACTCATTGTCACTTGACCACAATCATCTTTCAGGAGTCATACCTGGATCTTTTTCTGGTTTAT
CAAACTTGACAAAGATGGATCTTTCTGTTAATAACTTAACCGGGGAGATTCCGGCTAGCCTCGCCCTTAT
TTCTAGTAACCTGGTATACTTCAACGTCTCAAGCAACAACCTTAAAGGAGAGATTCCAGCTTCTTTAGGC
TCAAGAATCAACAACACATCAGAATTTTCAGGCAACACAGAGCTCTGCGGGAAGCCATTGAACAGAAGAT
GTGAAAGCAGCACAGCGGAGGGGAAGAAGAAGAAACTGGAGGTGCTGTTCCAGGGACCAAGCGGCAATCC
CGGCGGCGATCTGGCCCCCCAGATGCTGCGCGAGCTGCAGGAGACCAATGCCGCCCTGCAGGACGTGCGC
GAGCTGCTGCGCCACCGCGTGAAGGAGATCACCTTCCTGAAGAACACCGTGATGGAGTGCGACGCCTGCG
GCATGCAGCCCTCTAGAGGCTCCGGCTCCATCATCCCAGTTGAGGAGGAGAACCCGGACTTCTGGAACCG
CGAGGCAGCCGAGGCCCTGGGTGCCGCCAAGAAGCTGCAGCCTGCACAGACAGCCGCCAAGAACCTCATC
ATCTTCCTGGGCGATGGGATGGGGGTGTCTACGGTGACAGCTGCCAGGATCCTAAAAGGGCAGAAGAAGG
ACAAACTGGGGCCTGAGATACCCCTGGCCATGGACCGCTTCCCATATGTGGCTCTGTCCAAGACATACAA
TGTAGACAAACATGTGCCAGACAGTGGAGCCACAGCCACGGCCTACCTGTGCGGGGTCAAGGGCAACTTC
CAGACCATTGGCTTGAGTGCAGCCGCCCGCTTTAACCAGTGCAACACGACACGCGGCAACGAGGTCATCT
CCGTGATGAATCGGGCCAAGAAAGCAGGGAAGTCAGTGGGAGTGGTAACCACCACACGAGTGCAGCACGC
CTCGCCAGCCGGCACCTACGCCCACACGGTGAACCGCAACTGGTACTCGGACGCCGACGTGCCTGCCTCG
GCCCGCCAGGAGGGGTGCCAGGACATCGCTACGCAGCTCATCTCCAACATGGACATTGACGTGATCCTAG
GTGGAGGCCGAAAGTACATGTTTCGCATGGGAACCCCAGACCCTGAGTACCCAGATGACTACAGCCAAGG
TGGGACCAGGCTGGACGGGAAGAATCTGGTGCAGGAATGGCTGGCGAAGCGCCAGGGTGCCCGGTATGTG
TGGAACCGCACTGAGCTCATGCAGGCTTCCCTGGACCCGTCTGTGACCCATCTCATGGGTCTCTTTGAGC
CTGGAGACATGAAATACGAGATCCACCGAGACTCCACACTGGACCCCTCCCTGATGGAGATGACAGAGGC
TGCCCTGCGCCTGCTGAGCAGGAACCCCCGCGGCTTCTTCCTCTTCGTGGAGGGTGGTCGCATCGACCAT
GGTCATCATGAAAGCAGGGCTTACCGGGCACTGACTGAGACGATCATGTTCGACGACGCCATTGAGAGGG
CGGGCCAGCTCACCAGCGAGGAGGACACGCTGAGCCTCGTCACTGCCGACCACTCCCACGTCTTCTCCTT
CGGAGGCTACCCCCTGCGAGGGAGCTCCATCTTCGGGCTGGCCCCTGGCAAGGCCCGGGACAGGAAGGCC
TACACGGTCCTCCTATACGGAAACGGTCCAGGCTATGTGCTCAAGGACGGCGCCCGGCCGGATGTTACCG
AGAGCGAGAGCGGGAGCCCCGAGTATCGGCAGCAGTCAGCAGTGCCCCTGGACGAAGAGACCCACGCAGG
CGAGGACGTGGCGGTGTTCGCGCGCGGCCCGCAGGCGCACCTGGTTCACGGCGTGCAGGAGCAGACCTTC
ATAGCGCACGTCATGGCCTTCGCCGCCTGCCTGGAGCCCTACACCGCCTGCGACCTGGCGCCCCCCGCCG
GCACCACCGACGCCGCGCACCCGGGTTCTAGAGGAAGCACCTCCGGCGATAACGATTACAAGGATGATGA
TGATAAGGCCAGCGGCACCGGTCATCATCACCATCACCATTGAGTTTAAACCCGCTGATCAGCCTCGACT
GTGCCTTCTAAGGCCTGAGCTCGCTGATCAGCCTCGATCGAGGATCCAGACATGATAAGATACATTGATG
AGTTTGGACAAACCACAACTAGAATGCAGTGAAAAAAATGCTTTATTTGTGAAATTTGTGATGCTATTGC
TTTATTTGTAACCATTATAAGCTGCAATAAACAAGTTAACAACAACAATTGCATTCATTTTATGTTTCAG
GTTCAGGGGGAGGTGTGGGAGGTTTTTTAAAGCAAGTAAAACCTCTACAAATGTGGTATGGCTGATTATG
ATCAGTCGACCTGCAGGCATGCAAGCTTGGCGTAATCATGGTCATAGCTGTTTCCTGTGTGAAATTGTTA
TCCGCTCACAATTCCACACAACATACGAGCCGGAAGCATAAAGTGTAAAGCCTGGGGTGCCTAATGAGTG
AGCTAACTCACATTAATTGCGTTGCGCTCACTGCCCGCTTTCCAGTCGGGAAACCTGTCGTGCCAGCTGC
ATTAATGAATCGGCCAACGCGCGGGGAGAGGCGGTTTGCGTATTGGGCGCTCTTCCGCTTCCTCGCTCAC
TGACTCGCTGCGCTCGGTCGTTCGGCTGCGGCGAGCGGTATCAGCTCACTCAAAGGCGGTAATACGGTTA
TCCACAGAATCAGGGGATAACGCAGGAAAGAACATGTGAGCAAAAGGCCAGCAAAAGGCCAGGAACCGTA
AAAAGGCCGCGTTGCTGGCGTTTTTCCATAGGCTCCGCCCCCCTGACGAGCATCACAAAAATCGACGCTC
AAGTCAGAGGTGGCGAAACCCGACAGGACTATAAAGATACCAGGCGTTTCCCCCTGGAAGCTCCCTCGTG
CGCTCTCCTGTTCCGACCCTGCCGCTTACCGGATACCTGTCCGCCTTTCTCCCTTCGGGAAGCGTGGCGC
TTTCTCATAGCTCACGCTGTAGGTATCTCAGTTCGGTGTAGGTCGTTCGCTCCAAGCTGGGCTGTGTGCA
CGAACCCCCCGTTCAGCCCGACCGCTGCGCCTTATCCGGTAACTATCGTCTTGAGTCCAACCCGGTAAGA
CACGACTTATCGCCACTGGCAGCAGCCACTGGTAACAGGATTAGCAGAGCGAGGTATGTAGGCGGTGCTA
CAGAGTTCTTGAAGTGGTGGCCTAACTACGGCTACACTAGAAGAACAGTATTTGGTATCTGCGCTCTGCT
GAAGCCAGTTACCTTCGGAAAAAGAGTTGGTAGCTCTTGATCCGGCAAACAAACCACCGCTGGTAGCGGT
GGTTTTTTTGTTTGCAAGCAGCAGATTACGCGCAGAAAAAAAGGATCTCAAGAAGATCCTTTGATCTTTT
CTACGGGGTCTGACGCTCAGTGGAACGAAAACTCACGTTAAGGGATTTTGGTCATGAGATTATCAAAAAG
GATCTTCACCTAGATCCTTTTAAATTAAAAATGAAGTTTTAAATCAATCTAAAGTATATATGAGTAAACT
TGGTCTGACAGTTACCAATGCTTAATCAGTGAGGCACCTATCTCAGCGATCTGTCTATTTCGTTCATCCA
TAGTTGCCTGACTCCCCGTCGTGTAGATAACTACGATACGGGAGGGCTTACCATCTGGCCCCAGTGCTGC
AATGATACCGCGAGACCCACGCTCACCGGCTCCAGATTTATCAGCAATAAACCAGCCAGCCGGAAGGGCC
GAGCGCAGAAGTGGTCCTGCAACTTTATCCGCCTCCATCCAGTCTATTAATTGTTGCCGGGAAGCTAGAG
TAAGTAGTTCGCCAGTTAATAGTTTGCGCAACGTTGTTGCCATTGCTACAGGCATCGTGGTGTCACGCTC
GTCGTTTGGTATGGCTTCATTCAGCTCCGGTTCCCAACGATCAAGGCGAGTTACATGATCCCCCATGTTG
TGCAAAAAAGCGGTTAGCTCCTTCGGTCCTCCGATCGTTGTCAGAAGTAAGTTGGCCGCAGTGTTATCAC
TCATGGTTATGGCAGCACTGCATAATTCTCTTACTGTCATGCCATCCGTAAGATGCTTTTCTGTGACTGG
TGAGTACTCAACCAAGTCATTCTGAGAATAGTGTATGCGGCGACCGAGTTGCTCTTGCCCGGCGTCAATA
CGGGATAATACCGCGCCACATAGCAGAACTTTAAAAGTGCTCATCATTGGAAAACGTTCTTCGGGGCGAA
AACTCTCAAGGATCTTACCGCTGTTGAGATCCAGTTCGATGTAACCCACTCGTGCACCCAACTGATCTTC
AGCATCTTTTACTTTCACCAGCGTTTCTGGGTGAGCAAAAACAGGAAGGCAAAATGCCGCAAAAAAGGGA
ATAAGGGCGACACGGAAATGTTGAATACTCATACTCTTCCTTTTTCAATATTATTGAAGCATTTATCAGG
GTTATTGTCTCATGAGCGGATACATATTTGAATGTATTTAGAAAAATAAACAAATAGGGGTTCCGCGCAC
ATTTCCCCGAAAAGTGCCACCTGACGTCTAAGAAACCATTATTATCATGACATTAACCTATAAAAATAGG
CGTATCACGAGGCCCTTTCGTCTCGCGCGTTTCGGTGATGACGGTGAAAACCTCTGACACATGCAGCTCC
CGGAGACGGTCACAGCTTGTCTGTAAGCGGATGCCGGGAGCAGACAAGCCCGTCAGGGCGCGTCAGCGGG
TGTTGGCGGGTGTCGGGGCTGGCTTAACTATGCGGCATCAGAGCAGATTGTACTGAGAGTGCACCATATG
CGGTGTGAAATACCGCACAGATGCGTAAGGAGAAAATACCGCATCAGGCGCCATTCGCCATTCAGGCTGC
GCAACTGTTGGGAAGGGCGATCGGTGCGGGCCTCTTCGCTATTACGCCAGCTGGCGAAAGGGGGATGTGC
TGCAAGGCGATTAAGTTGGGTAACGCCAGGGTTTTCCCAGTCACGACGTT
